Addgene plasmid #89480: mito-CIBN-GFP
Purpose: Encodes for a fusion protein between a mitochondrial anchor and the CIBN-GFP protein.
Depositing lab: Xavier Trepat Guixer. Publication: Optogenetic control of cellular forces and mechanotransduction. Valon L, Marin-Llaurado A, Wyatt T, Charras G, Trepat X. Nat Commun. 2017 Feb 10;8:14396. doi: 10.1038/ncomms14396. PubMed 28186127.
Backbone
  Vector backbone: pEGFP-C1
  Backbone manufacturer: Clontech
  Backbone size w/o insert (bp): 3985
  Total vector size (bp): 5434
  Vector type: Mammalian Expression
Growth in bacteria
  Bacterial resistance: Kanamycin, 50 μg/mL
  Growth temperature: 37°C
  Growth strain: DH5alpha
  Copy number: High Copy
Gene/Insert
  Gene/Insert name: mito-CIBN-GFP
  Species: H. sapiens (human), A. thaliana (mustard weed)
  Entrez Gene: CIB1 (a.k.a. AT4G34530, T4L20.110, T4L20_110, cryptochrome-interacting basic-helix-loop-helix 1)
  Promoter: CMV
  Tag / fusion protein: GFP
  Cloning method: Unknown
  Sequencing primers: 5′ n/a
Resource information
  A portion of this plasmid was derived from a plasmid made by: Initial vector was obtained from addgene, number:26867
Terms and licenses: Academic/Nonprofit Terms; Industry Terms: Not Available to Industry
How to cite: mito-CIBN-GFP was a gift from Xavier Trepat Guixer (Addgene plasmid # 89480 ; http://n2t.net/addgene:89480 ; RRID:Addgene_89480)
