[The description below was written by a language model from this plasmid's Addgene catalogue record and pLannotate feature annotations shown in this document.]
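Description:
mito-CIBN-GFP is a 5.4 kb mammalian expression plasmid built on the Clontech pEGFP-C1 backbone. It is maintained in E. coli at high copy through a ColE1/pUC-type origin and selected with kanamycin. The single NeoR/KanR (Tn5 aminoglycoside phosphotransferase) gene sits behind tandem bacterial (bla) and SV40 early promoters and is terminated by the HSV TK poly(A) signal, so the same marker can also confer G418 resistance in mammalian cells. An f1 origin is also present. The short annotated fragments of ble, SV40 large T antigen and the bGH poly(A) appear to be backbone remnants rather than functional parts.

The payload is one open reading frame driven by the CMV immediate-early enhancer and promoter and closed by the SV40 poly(A) signal. From the N-terminus, it joins a fragment of human CISD1, which according to the record's stated purpose serves as the mitochondrial anchor, to CIBN, the N-terminal portion of the Arabidopsis thaliana CIB1 transcription factor, followed by EGFP. The pEGFP-C1 multiple cloning site remains downstream of EGFP. CIBN binds cryptochrome 2 (CRY2) that has absorbed blue light, so this fusion places a fluorescently visible docking site at mitochondria, to which a separately expressed CRY2-tagged protein can be recruited on illumination. The associated work concerns optogenetic control of cellular forces and mechanotransduction, but the record does not state which CRY2 partner is used with this plasmid. It notes that part of the plasmid derives from an earlier deposited vector, and the cloning method is not recorded.
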