Features (pLannotate 1.2.2; 16 found; start..end, strand, type, name):
     54..357     +  enhancer       CMV enhancer: human cytomegalovirus immediate early enhancer
    358..561     +  promoter       CMV promoter: human cytomegalovirus (CMV) immediate early promoter
    590..766     +  CDS            CISD1 (fragment): CISD1_HUMAN - Also known as C10orf70, ZCD1. Experimental evidence at protein level: Swiss-Prot protein existence level 1. Plays a key role in regulating maximal capacity for electron transport and oxidative phosphorylation (By similarity). May be involved in Fe-S cluster shuttling and/or in redox reactions. From Homo sapiens (Human).
    800..1309    +  CDS            CIBN: N-terminal portion of the CIB1 transcription factor from Arabidopsis thaliana binds to CRY2 (cryptochrome 2) that has absorbed blue light (Kennedy et al., 2010)
   1328..2035    +  CDS            EGFP: EGFP is a basic (constitutively fluorescent) green fluorescent protein published in 1996, derived from Aequorea victoria. It is reported to be a rapidly-maturing weak dimer with moderate acid sensitivity.
   2039..2091    +  misc_feature   MCS: multiple cloning site
   2108..2192    +  CDS            large T antigen (fragment): large T antigen from SV40 (simian virus 40)
   2215..2336    +  polyA_signal   SV40 poly(A) signal: SV40 polyadenylation signal
   2370..2798    -  rep_origin     f1 ori (sequence partly withheld): f1 bacteriophage origin of replication; arrow indicates direction of (+) strand synthesis
   2825..2929    +  promoter       AmpR promoter: bla
   2931..3288    +  promoter       SV40 promoter: SV40 enhancer and early promoter
   3323..4117    +  CDS            NeoR/KanR: aminoglycoside phosphotransferase from Tn5; aph(3')-II (or nptII); confers resistance to neomycin, kanamycin, and G418 (Geneticin®)
   4138..4290    +  CDS            ble (fragment): BLE_KLEPN - Experimental evidence at protein level: Swiss-Prot protein existence level 1. Binding protein with a strong affinity to the bleomycin family of antibiotics. Binds to CL990; an antimitotic-antibiotic compound. From Klebsiella pneumoniae.
   4349..4396    +  polyA_signal   HSV TK poly(A) signal: herpes simplex virus thymidine kinase polyadenylation signal (Cole and Stacy, 1985)
   4487..4503    -  polyA_signal   bGH poly(A) signal (fragment): bovine growth hormone polyadenylation signal
   4725..5313    +  rep_origin     ori: high-copy-number ColE1/pMB1/pBR322/pUC origin of replication
>Addgene plasmid #89480 | mito-CIBN-GFP | addgene full sequence | sequence record 183277 | Addgene NGS Result
TAATAGTAATCAATTACGGGGTCATTAGTTCATAGCCCATATATGGAGTTCCGCGTTACATAACTTACGG
TAAATGGCCCGCCTGGCTGACCGCCCAACGACCCCCGCCCATTGACGTCAATAATGACGTATGTTCCCAT
AGTAACGCCAATAGGGACTTTCCATTGACGTCAATGGGTGGAGTATTTACGGTAAACTGCCCACTTGGCA
GTACATCAAGTGTATCATATGCCAAGTACGCCCCCTATTGACGTCAATGACGGTAAATGGCCCGCCTGGC
ATTATGCCCAGTACATGACCTTATGGGACTTTCCTACTTGGCAGTACATCTACGTATTAGTCATCGCTAT
TACCATGGTGATGCGGTTTTGGCAGTACATCAATGGGCGTGGATAGCGGTTTGACTCACGGGGATTTCCA
AGTCTCCACCCCATTGACGTCAATGGGAGTTTGTTTTGGCACCAAAATCAACGGGACTTTCCAAAATGTC
GTAACAACTCCGCCCCATTGACGCAAATGGGCGGTAGGCGTGTACGGTGGGAGGTCTATATAAGCAGAGC
TGGTTTAGTGAACCGTCAGATCCGCTAGCATGAGTCTGACTTCCAGTTCCAGCGTACGAGTTGAATGGAT
CGCAGCAGTTACCATTGCTGCTGGGACAGCTGCAATTGGTTATCTAGCTTACAAAAGATTTTATGTTAAA
GATCATCGAAATAAAGCTATGATAAACCTTCACATCCAGAAAGACAACCCCAAGATAGTACATGCTGGAA
GCTTACCGGTCGCCGAATTCGGTTCTAGAATGAATGGAGCTATAGGAGGTGACCTTTTGCTCAATTTTCC
TGACATGTCGGTCCTAGAGCGCCAAAGGGCTCACCTCAAGTACCTCAATCCCACCTTTGATTCTCCTCTC
GCCGGCTTCTTTGCCGATTCTTCAATGATTACCGGCGGCGAGATGGACAGCTATCTTTCGACTGCCGGTT
TGAATCTTCCGATGATGTACGGTGAGACGACGGTGGAAGGTGATTCAAGACTCTCAATTTCGCCGGAAAC
GACGCTTGGGACTGGAAATTTCAAGGCAGCGAAGTTTGATACAGAGACTAAGGATTGTAATGAGGCGGCG
AAGAAGATGACGATGAACAGAGATGACCTAGTAGAAGAAGGAGAAGAAGAGAAGTCGAAAATAACAGAGC
AAAACAATGGGAGCACAAAAAGCATCAAGAAGATGAAACACAAAGCCAAGAAAGAAGAGAACAATTTCTC
TAATGATTCATCTAAAGTGACGAAGGAATTGGAGAAAACGGATTATATTCATGTACCGGTCGCCACCATG
GTGAGCAAGGGCGAGGAGCTGTTCACCGGGGTGGTGCCCATCCTGGTCGAGCTGGACGGCGACGTAAACG
GCCACAAGTTCAGCGTGTCCGGCGAGGGCGAGGGCGATGCCACCTACGGCAAGCTGACCCTGAAGTTCAT
CTGCACCACCGGCAAGCTGCCCGTGCCCTGGCCCACCCTCGTGACCACCCTGACCTACGGCGTGCAGTGC
TTCAGCCGCTACCCCGACCACATGAAGCAGCACGACTTCTTCAAGTCCGCCATGCCCGAAGGCTACGTCC
AGGAGCGCACCATCTTCTTCAAGGACGACGGCAACTACAAGACCCGCGCCGAGGTGAAGTTCGAGGGCGA
CACCCTGGTGAACCGCATCGAGCTGAAGGGCATCGACTTCAAGGAGGACGGCAACATCCTGGGGCACAAG
CTGGAGTACAACTACAACAGCCACAACGTCTATATCATGGCCGACAAGCAGAAGAACGGCATCAAGGTGA
ACTTCAAGATCCGCCACAACATCGAGGACGGCAGCGTGCAGCTCGCCGACCACTACCAGCAGAACACCCC
CATCGGCGACGGCCCCGTGCTGCTGCCCGACAACCACTACCTGAGCACCCAGTCCGCCCTGAGCAAAGAC
CCCAACGAGAAGCGCGATCACATGGTCCTGCTGGAGTTCGTGACCGCCGCCGGGATCACTCTCGGCATGG
ACGAGTAGCTCGAGCTCAAGCTTCGAATTCTGCAGTCGACGGTACCGCGGGCCCGGGATCCACCGGATCT
AGATAACTGATCATAATCAGCCATACCACATTTGTAGAGGTTTTACTTGCTTTAAAAAACCTCCCACACC
TCCCCCTGAACCTGAAACATAAAATGAATGCAATTGTTGTTGTTAACTTGTTTATTGCAGCTTATAATGG
TTACAAATAAAGCAATAGCATCACAAATTTCACAAATAAAGCATTTTTTTCACTGCATTCTAGTTGTGGT
TTGTCCAAACTCATCAATGTATCTTAACGCGTAAATTGTAAGCGTTAATATTTTGTTAAAATTCGCGTTA
AATTTTTGTTAAATCAGCTCATTTTTTAACCAATAGGCCGAAATCGGCAAAATCCCTTATAAATCAAAAG
AATAGACCGAGATAGGGT
[37 nt withheld, positions 2469-2505]
AAAGAACGTGGACTCCAACGTCAAAGG
[49 nt withheld, positions 2533-2581]
T
[91 nt withheld, positions 2583-2673]
G
[124 nt withheld, positions 2675-2798]
CAGGTGGCACTTTTCGGGGAAATGTGCGCGGAACCCCTATTTGTTTATTTTTCTAAATACATTCAAATAT
GTATCCGCTCATGAGACAATAACCCTGATAAATGCTTCAATAATATTGAAAAAGGAAGAGTCCTGAGGCG
GAAAGAACCAGCTGTGGAATGTGTGTCAGTTAGGGTGTGGAAAGTCCCCAGGCTCCCCAGCAGGCAGAAG
TATGCAAAGCATGCATCTCAATTAGTCAGCAACCAGGTGTGGAAAGTCCCCAGGCTCCCCAGCAGGCAGA
AGTATGCAAAGCATGCATCTCAATTAGTCAGCAACCATAGTCCCGCCCCTAACTCCGCCCATCCCGCCCC
TAACTCCGCCCAGTTCCGCCCATTCTCCGCCCCATGGCTGACTAATTTTTTTTATTTATGCAGAGGCCGA
GGCCGCCTCGGCCTCTGAGCTATTCCAGAAGTAGTGAGGAGGCTTTTTTGGAGGCCTAGGCTTTTGCAAA
GATCGATCAAGAGACAGGATGAGGATCGTTTCGCATGATTGAACAAGATGGATTGCACGCAGGTTCTCCG
GCCGCTTGGGTGGAGAGGCTATTCGGCTATGACTGGGCACAACAGACAATCGGCTGCTCTGATGCCGCCG
TGTTCCGGCTGTCAGCGCAGGGGCGCCCGGTTCTTTTTGTCAAGACCGACCTGTCCGGTGCCCTGAATGA
ACTGCAAGACGAGGCAGCGCGGCTATCGTGGCTGGCCACGACGGGCGTTCCTTGCGCAGCTGTGCTCGAC
GTTGTCACTGAAGCGGGAAGGGACTGGCTGCTATTGGGCGAAGTGCCGGGGCAGGATCTCCTGTCATCTC
ACCTTGCTCCTGCCGAGAAAGTATCCATCATGGCTGATGCAATGCGGCGGCTGCATACGCTTGATCCGGC
TACCTGCCCATTCGACCACCAAGCGAAACATCGCATCGAGCGAGCACGTACTCGGATGGAAGCCGGTCTT
GTCGATCAGGATGATCTGGACGAAGAGCATCAGGGGCTCGCGCCAGCCGAACTGTTCGCCAGGCTCAAGG
CGAGCATGCCCGACGGCGAGGATCTCGTCGTGACCCATGGCGATGCCTGCTTGCCGAATATCATGGTGGA
AAATGGCCGCTTTTCTGGATTCATCGACTGTGGCCGGCTGGGTGTGGCGGACCGCTATCAGGACATAGCG
TTGGCTACCCGTGATATTGCTGAAGAGCTTGGCGGCGAATGGGCTGACCGCTTCCTCGTGCTTTACGGTA
TCGCCGCTCCCGATTCGCAGCGCATCGCCTTCTATCGCCTTCTTGACGAGTTCTTCTGAGCGGGACTCTG
GGGTTCGAAATGACCGACCAAGCGACGCCCAACCTGCCATCACGAGATTTCGATTCCACCGCCGCCTTCT
ATGAAAGGTTGGGCTTCGGAATCGTTTTCCGGGACGCCGGCTGGATGATCCTCCAGCGCGGGGATCTCAT
GCTGGAGTTCTTCGCCCACCCTAGGGGGAGGCTAACTGAAACACGGAAGGAGACAATACCGGAAGGAACC
CGCGCTATGACGGCAATAAAAAGACAGAATAAAACGCACGGTGTTGGGTCGTTTGTTCATAAACGCGGGG
TTCGGTCCCAGGGCTGGCACTCTGTCGATACCCCACCGAGACCCCATTGGGGCCAATACGCCCGCGTTTC
TTCCTTTTCCCCACCCCACCCCCCAAGTTCGGGTGAAGGCCCAGGGCTCGCAGCCAACGTCGGGGCGGCA
GGCCCTGCCATAGCCTCAGGTTACTCATATATACTTTAGATTGATTTAAAACTTCATTTTTAATTTAAAA
GGATCTAGGTGAAGATCCTTTTTGATAATCTCATGACCAAAATCCCTTAACGTGAGTTTTCGTTCCACTG
AGCGTCAGACCCCGTAGAAAAGATCAAAGGATCTTCTTGAGATCCTTTTTTTCTGCGCGTAATCTGCTGC
TTGCAAACAAAAAAACCACCGCTACCAGCGGTGGTTTGTTTGCCGGATCAAGAGCTACCAACTCTTTTTC
CGAAGGTAACTGGCTTCAGCAGAGCGCAGATACCAAATACTGTTCTTCTAGTGTAGCCGTAGTTAGGCCA
CCACTTCAAGAACTCTGTAGCACCGCCTACATACCTCGCTCTGCTAATCCTGTTACCAGTGGCTGCTGCC
AGTGGCGATAAGTCGTGTCTTACCGGGTTGGACTCAAGACGATAGTTACCGGATAAGGCGCAGCGGTCGG
GCTGAACGGGGGGTTCGTGCACACAGCCCAGCTTGGAGCGAACGACCTACACCGAACTGAGATACCTACA
GCGTGAGCTATGAGAAAGCGCCACGCTTCCCGAAGGGAGAAAGGCGGACAGGTATCCGGTAAGCGGCAGG
GTCGGAACAGGAGAGCGCACGAGGGAGCTTCCAGGGGGAAACGCCTGGTATCTTTATAGTCCTGTCGGGT
TTCGCCACCTCTGACTTGAGCGTCGATTTTTGTGATGCTCGTCAGGGGGGCGGAGCCTATGGAAAAACGC
CAGCAACGCGGCCTTTTTACGGTTCCTGGCCTTTTGCTGGCCTTTTGCTCACATGTTCTTTCCTGCGTTA
TCCCCTGATTCTGTGGATAACCGTATTACCGCCATGCATTAGTTAT
